>Addgene plasmid #171098 | pX458-Dual-Guide-Donor-ShuttleOnly | addgene full sequence | sequence record 336112 | Addgene NGS Result
CGCTCACTGAGGCCGGGCGACCAAAGGTCGCCCGACGCCCGGGCTTTGCCCGGGCGGCCTCAGTGAGCGA
GCGAGCGCGCAGCTGCCTGCAGGGGCGCCTGATGCGGTATTTTCTCCTTACGCATCTGTGCGGTATTTCA
CACCGCATA
[95 nt withheld, positions 150-244]
T
[46 nt withheld, positions 246-291]
C
[141 nt withheld, positions 293-433]
CCTTTGACGTTGGAGTCCACGTTCTTT
[37 nt withheld, positions 461-497]
ACTCTATCTCGGGCTATTCTTTTGATTTATAAGGGATTTTGCCGATTTCGGTCTATTGGTTAAAAAATGA
GCTGATTTAACAAAAATTTAACGCGAATTTTAACAAAATATTAACGTTTACAATTTTATGGTGCACTCTC
AGTACAATCTGCTCTGATGCCGCATAGTTAAGCCAGCCCCGACACCCGCCAACACCCGCTGACGCGCCCT
GACGGGCTTGTCTGCTCCCGGCATCCGCTTACAGACAAGCTGTGACCGTCTCCGGGAGCTGCATGTGTCA
GAGGTTTTCACCGTCATCACCGAAACGCGCGAGACGAAAGGGCCTCGTGATACGCCTATTTTTATAGGTT
AATGTCATGATAATAATGGTTTCTTAGACGTCAGGTGGCACTTTTCGGGGAAATGTGCGCGGAACCCCTA
TTTGTTTATTTTTCTAAATACATTCAAATATGTATCCGCTCATGAGACAATAACCCTGATAAATGCTTCA
ATAATATTGAAAAAGGAAGAGTATGAGTATTCAACATTTCCGTGTCGCCCTTATTCCCTTTTTTGCGGCA
TTTTGCCTTCCTGTTTTTGCTCACCCAGAAACGCTGGTGAAAGTAAAAGATGCTGAAGATCAGTTGGGTG
CACGAGTGGGTTACATCGAACTGGATCTCAACAGCGGTAAGATCCTTGAGAGTTTTCGCCCCGAAGAACG
TTTTCCAATGATGAGCACTTTTAAAGTTCTGCTATGTGGCGCGGTATTATCCCGTATTGACGCCGGGCAA
GAGCAACTCGGTCGCCGCATACACTATTCTCAGAATGACTTGGTTGAGTACTCACCAGTCACAGAAAAGC
ATCTTACGGATGGCATGACAGTAAGAGAATTATGCAGTGCTGCCATAACCATGAGTGATAACACTGCGGC
CAACTTACTTCTGACAACGATCGGAGGACCGAAGGAGCTAACCGCTTTTTTGCACAACATGGGGGATCAT
GTAACTCGCCTTGATCGTTGGGAACCGGAGCTGAATGAAGCCATACCAAACGACGAGCGTGACACCACGA
TGCCTGTAGCAATGGCAACAACGTTGCGCAAACTATTAACTGGCGAACTACTTACTCTAGCTTCCCGGCA
ACAATTAATAGACTGGATGGAGGCGGATAAAGTTGCAGGACCACTTCTGCGCTCGGCCCTTCCGGCTGGC
TGGTTTATTGCTGATAAATCTGGAGCCGGTGAGCGTGGAAGCCGCGGTATCATTGCAGCACTGGGGCCAG
ATGGTAAGCCCTCCCGTATCGTAGTTATCTACACGACGGGGAGTCAGGCAACTATGGATGAACGAAATAG
ACAGATCGCTGAGATAGGTGCCTCACTGATTAAGCATTGGTAACTGTCAGACCAAGTTTACTCATATATA
CTTTAGATTGATTTAAAACTTCATTTTTAATTTAAAAGGATCTAGGTGAAGATCCTTTTTGATAATCTCA
TGACCAAAATCCCTTAACGTGAGTTTTCGTTCCACTGAGCGTCAGACCCCGTAGAAAAGATCAAAGGATC
TTCTTGAGATCCTTTTTTTCTGCGCGTAATCTGCTGCTTGCAAACAAAAAAACCACCGCTACCAGCGGTG
GTTTGTTTGCCGGATCAAGAGCTACCAACTCTTTTTCCGAAGGTAACTGGCTTCAGCAGAGCGCAGATAC
CAAATACTGTTCTTCTAGTGTAGCCGTAGTTAGGCCACCACTTCAAGAACTCTGTAGCACCGCCTACATA
CCTCGCTCTGCTAATCCTGTTACCAGTGGCTGCTGCCAGTGGCGATAAGTCGTGTCTTACCGGGTTGGAC
TCAAGACGATAGTTACCGGATAAGGCGCAGCGGTCGGGCTGAACGGGGGGTTCGTGCACACAGCCCAGCT
TGGAGCGAACGACCTACACCGAACTGAGATACCTACAGCGTGAGCTATGAGAAAGCGCCACGCTTCCCGA
AGGGAGAAAGGCGGACAGGTATCCGGTAAGCGGCAGGGTCGGAACAGGAGAGCGCACGAGGGAGCTTCCA
GGGGGAAACGCCTGGTATCTTTATAGTCCTGTCGGGTTTCGCCACCTCTGACTTGAGCGTCGATTTTTGT
GATGCTCGTCAGGGGGGCGGAGCCTATGGAAAAACGCCAGCAACGCGGCCTTTTTACGGTTCCTGGCCTT
TTGCTGGCCTTTTGCTCATCTAGACATGTGAGGGCCTATTTCCCATGATTCCTTCATATTTGCATATACG
ATACAAGGCTGTTAGAGAGATAATTGGAATTAATTTGACTGTAAACACAAAGATATTAGTACAAAATACG
TGACGTAGAAAGTAATAATTTCTTGGGTAGTTTGCAGTTTTAAAATTATGTTTTAAAATGGACTATCATA
TGCTTACCGTAACTTGAAAGTATTTCGATTTCTTGGCTTTATATATCTTGTGGAAAGGACGAAACACCGG
GTCTTCGAGAAGACCTGTTTTAGAGCTAGAAATAGCAAGTTAAAATAAGGCTAGTCCGTTATCAACTTGA
AAAAGTGGCACCGAGTCGGTGCTTTTTTGTTTTAGAGCTAGAAATAGCAAGTTAAAATAAGGCTAGTCCG
TTTTTAGCGCGTGCGCCAATTCTGCAGACAAATGGCTCTACAGGTACCAGTAATTCATACAAAAGGACTC
GCCCCTGCCTTGGGGAATCCCAGGGACCGTCGTTAAACTCCCACTAACGTAGAACCCAGAGATCGCTGCG
TTCCCGCCCCCTCACCCGCCCGCTCTCGTCATCACTGAGGTGGAGAAGAGCATGCGTGAGGCTCCGGTGC
CCGTCAGTGGGCAGAGCGCACATCGCCCACAGTCCCCGAGAAGTTGGGGGGAGGGGTCGGCAATTGAACC
GGTGCCTAGAGAAGGTGGCGCGGGGTAAACTGGGAAAGTGATGTCGTGTACTGGCTCCGCCTTTTTCCCG
AGGGTGGGGGAGAACCGTATATAAGTGCAGTAGTCGCCGTGAACGTTCTTTTTCGCAACGGGTTTGCCGC
CAGAACACAGGTAAGTGCCGTGTGTGGTTCCCGCGGGCCTGGCCTCTTTACGGGTTATGGCCCTTGCGTG
CCTTGAATTACTTCCACGCCCCTGGCTGCAGTACGTGATTCTTGATCCCGAGCTTCGGGTTGGAAGTGGG
TGGGAGAGTTCGAGGCCTTGCGCTTAAGGAGCCCCTTCGCCTCGTGCTTGAGTTGAGGCCTGGCTTGGGC
GCTGGGGCCGCCGCGTGCGAATCTGGTGGCACCTTCGCGCCTGTCTCGCTGCTTTCGATAAGTCTCTAGC
CATTTAAAATTTTTGATGACCTGCTGCGACGCTTTTTTTCTGGCAAGATAGTCTTGTAAATGCGGGCCAA
GATCTGCACACTGGTATTTCGGTTTTTGGGGCCGCGGGCGGCGACGGGGCCCGTGCGTCCCAGCGCACAT
GTTCGGCGAGGCGGGGCCTGCGAGCGCGGCCACCGAGAATCGGACGGGGGTAGTCTCAAGCTGGCCGGCC
TGCTCTGGTGCCTGGCCTCGCGCCGCCGTGTATCGCCCCGCCCTGGGCGGCAAGGCTGGCCCGGTCGGCA
CCAGTTGCGTGAGCGGAAAGATGGCCGCTTCCCGGCCCTGCTGCAGGGAGCTCAAAATGGAGGACGCGGC
GCTCGGGAGAGCGGGCGGGTGAGTCACCCACACAAAGGAAAAGGGCCTTTCCGTCCTCAGCCGTCGCTTC
ATGTGACTCCACGGAGTACCGGGCGCCGTCCAGGCACCTCGATTAGTTCTCGAGCTTTTGGAGTACGTCG
TCTTTAGGTTGGGGGGAGGGGTTTTATGCGATGGAGTTTCCCCACACTGAGTGGGTGGAGACTGAAGTTA
GGCCAGCTTGGCACTTGATGTAATTCTCCTTGGAATTTGCCCTTTTTGAGTTTGGATCTTGGTTCATTCT
CAAGCCTCAGACAGTGGTTCAAAGTTTTTTTCTTCCATTTCAGGTGTCGTGACCGGTGCCACCATGGACT
ATAAGGACCACGACGGAGACTACAAGGATCATGATATTGATTACAAAGACGATGACGATAAGATGGCCCC
AAAGAAGAAGCGGAAGGTCGGTATCCACGGAGTCCCAGCAGCCGACAAGAAGTACAGCATCGGCCTGGAC
ATCGGCACCAACTCTGTGGGCTGGGCCGTGATCACCGACGAGTACAAGGTGCCCAGCAAGAAATTCAAGG
TGCTGGGCAACACCGACCGGCACAGCATCAAGAAGAACCTGATCGGAGCCCTGCTGTTCGACAGCGGCGA
AACAGCCGAGGCCACCCGGCTGAAGAGAACCGCCAGAAGAAGATACACCAGACGGAAGAACCGGATCTGC
TATCTGCAAGAGATCTTCAGCAACGAGATGGCCAAGGTGGACGACAGCTTCTTCCACAGACTGGAAGAGT
CCTTCCTGGTGGAAGAGGATAAGAAGCACGAGCGGCACCCCATCTTCGGCAACATCGTGGACGAGGTGGC
CTACCACGAGAAGTACCCCACCATCTACCACCTGAGAAAGAAACTGGTGGACAGCACCGACAAGGCCGAC
CTGCGGCTGATCTATCTGGCCCTGGCCCACATGATCAAGTTCCGGGGCCACTTCCTGATCGAGGGCGACC
TGAACCCCGACAACAGCGACGTGGACAAGCTGTTCATCCAGCTGGTGCAGACCTACAACCAGCTGTTCGA
GGAAAACCCCATCAACGCCAGCGGCGTGGACGCCAAGGCCATCCTGTCTGCCAGACTGAGCAAGAGCAGA
CGGCTGGAAAATCTGATCGCCCAGCTGCCCGGCGAGAAGAAGAATGGCCTGTTCGGAAACCTGATTGCCC
TGAGCCTGGGCCTGACCCCCAACTTCAAGAGCAACTTCGACCTGGCCGAGGATGCCAAACTGCAGCTGAG
CAAGGACACCTACGACGACGACCTGGACAACCTGCTGGCCTTTTGCTCATCTAGACATGGGAAATAGGCC
CTCACATGTCTAGATGAGCAAAAGGCCAGCAAGGGGGAGGATTGGGAAGAGAATAGCAGGCATGCTGGGG
AGCGGCCGCAGGAACCCCTAGTGATGGAGTTGGCCACTCCCTCTCTGCGCGCTCGCT
Features (pLannotate 1.2.2; 17 found; start..end, strand, type, name):
     98..149     -  misc_feature   bom (fragment): basis of mobility region from pBR322
    168..623     +  rep_origin     f1 ori (sequence partly withheld): f1 bacteriophage origin of replication; arrow indicates direction of (+) strand synthesis
    624..673     -  misc_feature   bom (fragment): basis of mobility region from pBR322
    775..810     -  CDS            rop (fragment): Rop protein, which maintains plasmids at low copy number; rop
    905..1009    +  promoter       AmpR promoter: bla
   1010..1870    +  CDS            AmpR: β-lactamase; bla; confers resistance to ampicillin, carbenicillin, and related antibiotics
   2041..2629    +  rep_origin     ori: high-copy-number ColE1/pMB1/pBR322/pUC origin of replication
   2697..2937    +  promoter       U6 promoter: RNA polymerase III promoter for human U6 snRNA
   2964..3039    +  misc_RNA       gRNA scaffold: guide RNA scaffold for the Streptococcus pyogenes CRISPR/Cas9 system
   3046..3089    +  misc_RNA       gRNA scaffold (fragment): guide RNA scaffold for the Streptococcus pyogenes CRISPR/Cas9 system
   3306..3517    +  promoter       EF-1α core promoter: core promoter for human elongation factor EF-1α
   3518..3631    +  intron         EF-1α intron A (fragment): intron upstream of the start codon of human EF-1α
   4257..4460    +  intron         EF-1α intron A: truncated intron upstream of the start codon of human EF-1α
   4601..5437    +  CDS            Cas9(N) (fragment): N-terminal portion of Streptococcus pyogenes Cas9 (Zetsche et al., 2015)
   5453..5470    -  promoter       U6 promoter (fragment): RNA polymerase III promoter for human U6 snRNA
   5494..5538    +  polyA_signal   bGH poly(A) signal (fragment): bovine growth hormone polyadenylation signal
   5547..93      +  repeat_region  AAV2 ITR (across the origin): inverted terminal repeat of adeno-associated virus serotype 2 inverted
