[The description below was written by a language model from this plasmid's Addgene catalogue record and pLannotate feature annotations shown in this document.]
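Description:
pX458-Dual-Guide-Donor-ShuttleOnly is a small (about 5.6 kb) CRISPR cloning intermediate derived from the pX458 backbone. It is designed to donate a U6-driven guide RNA cassette to another plasmid rather than to be used for genome editing itself. It is propagated in bacteria as a high-copy plasmid through a ColE1/pUC-type origin and selected with ampicillin via the bla gene. An f1 phage origin and short remnants of pBR322 bom and rop sequences are also annotated in the backbone.

The functional payload is a human U6 RNA polymerase III promoter followed by the Streptococcus pyogenes Cas9 guide RNA scaffold, with no guide or gene insert recorded (it is listed as an empty backbone). Two engineered changes define its use. An XbaI site was added upstream of the U6 promoter, and a G-to-C substitution removed the XbaI site downstream of the U6-guide cassette. After a guide is cloned in, digesting both this shuttle and a recipient pX458-family plasmid with XbaI and KpnI allows the cassette to be ligated in as a second U6-guide unit. The result is a dual-guide vector, suited to applications such as paired-cut deletions.

The rest of the annotated sequence appears vestigial. It includes an EF-1α core promoter with intron A fragments, only an N-terminal fragment of Cas9, a fragment of the bGH polyadenylation signal, a short U6 fragment and an AAV2 ITR spanning the sequence origin. This is consistent with the "shuttle only" name, since no complete Cas9 is annotated. The catalogue lists mCherry as a selectable marker, but no mCherry feature appears in the feature table, so the annotation does not confirm its presence.
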