Addgene plasmid #171098: pX458-Dual-Guide-Donor-ShuttleOnly
Purpose: (Empty Backbone) Donor shuttle plasmid to enable ligation of a second U6-GuideRNA casssette into any pX458 family backbone via digestion of both plasmids with XbaI and KpnI.
Depositing lab: Joseph Brzezinski. Depositing organization: University of Colorado Denver and Anschutz Medical Campus. Publication: Initiation of Otx2 expression in the developing mouse retina requires a unique enhancer and either Ascl1 or Neurog2 activity. Kaufman ML, Goodson NB, Park KU, Schwanke M, Office E, Schneider SR, Abraham J, Hensley A, Jones KL, Brzezinski JA. Development. 2021 Jun 15;148(12). pii: 269198. doi: 10.1242/dev.199399. Epub 2021 Jun 18. PubMed 34143204.
Backbone
  Vector backbone: PX458
  Backbone manufacturer: Feng Zhang (Addgene plasmid # 48138)
  Vector type: CRISPR
  Selectable markers: mCherry
Growth in bacteria
  Bacterial resistance: Ampicillin, 100 μg/mL
  Growth temperature: 37°C
  Growth strain: NEB Stable
  Copy number: High Copy
Gene/Insert
  Gene/Insert name: None
  Mutation: XbaI site added upstream of U6 promotor. GtoC mutation introduced to remove XbaI downstream of U6-Guide casssette.
Terms and licenses: Academic/Nonprofit Terms; Industry Terms: Not Available to Industry
How to cite: pX458-Dual-Guide-Donor-ShuttleOnly was a gift from Joseph Brzezinski (Addgene plasmid # 171098 ; http://n2t.net/addgene:171098 ; RRID:Addgene_171098)
